>Addgene plasmid #65154 | pYTK047 | depositor full sequence | sequence record 110207 | Full Sequence
TCGGAACGTGAGACCGAAAGTGAAACGTGATTTCATGCGTCATTTTGAACATTTTGTAAATCTTATTTAA
TAATGTGTGCGGCAATTCACATTTAATTTATGAATGTTTTCTTAACATCGCGGCAACTCAAGAAACGGCA
GGTTCGGATCTTAGCTACTAGAGAAAGAGGAGAAATACTAGATGCGTAAAGGCGAAGAGCTGTTCACTGG
TGTCGTCCCTATTCTGGTGGAACTGGATGGTGATGTCAACGGTCATAAGTTTTCCGTGCGTGGCGAGGGT
GAAGGTGACGCAACTAATGGTAAACTGACGCTGAAGTTCATCTGTACTACTGGTAAACTGCCGGTTCCTT
GGCCGACTCTGGTAACGACGCTGACTTATGGTGTTCAGTGCTTTGCTCGTTATCCGGACCATATGAAGCA
GCATGACTTCTTCAAGTCCGCCATGCCGGAAGGCTATGTGCAGGAACGCACGATTTCCTTTAAGGATGAC
GGCACGTACAAAACGCGTGCGGAAGTGAAATTTGAAGGCGATACCCTGGTAAACCGCATTGAGCTGAAAG
GCATTGACTTTAAAGAGGACGGCAATATCCTGGGCCATAAGCTGGAATACAATTTTAACAGCCACAATGT
TTACATCACCGCCGATAAACAAAAAAATGGCATTAAAGCGAATTTTAAAATTCGCCACAACGTGGAGGAT
GGCAGCGTGCAGCTGGCTGATCACTACCAGCAAAACACTCCAATCGGTGATGGTCCTGTTCTGCTGCCAG
ACAATCACTATCTGAGCACGCAAAGCGTTCTGTCTAAAGATCCGAACGAGAAACGCGATCATATGGTTCT
GCTGGAGTTCGTAACCGCAGCGGGCATCACGCATGGTATGGATGAACTGTACAAATGACCAGGCATCAAA
TAAAACGAAAGGCTCAGTCGAAAGACTGGGCCTTTCGTTTTATCTGTTGTTTGTCGGTGAACGCTCTCTA
CTAGAGTCACACTGGCTCACCTTCGGGTGGGCCTTTCTGCGTTTATAGGTCTCAGCTGGACCAGACCAAT
AAAAAACGCCCGGCGGCAACCGAGCGTTCTGAACAAATCCAGATGGAGTTCTGAGGTCATTACTGGATCT
ATCAACAGGAGTCCAAGCGAGCTCGATATCAAATTACGCCCCGCCCTGCCACTCATCGCAGTACTGTTGT
AATTCATTAAGCATTCTGCCGACATGGAAGCCATCACAAACGGCATGATGAACCTGAATCGCCAGCGGCA
TCAGCACCTTGTCGCCTTGCGTATAATATTTGCCCATGGTGAAAACGGGGGCGAAGAAGTTGTCCATATT
GGCCACGTTTAAATCAAAACTGGTGAAACTCACCCAGGGATTGGCTGAAACGAAAAACATATTCTCAATA
AACCCTTTAGGGAAATAGGCCAGGTTTTCACCGTAACACGCCACATCTTGCGAATATATGTGTAGAAACT
GCCGGAAATCGTCGTGGTATTCACTCCAGAGCGATGAAAACGTTTCAGTTTGCTCATGGAAAACGGTGTA
ACAAGGGTGAACACTATCCCATATCACCAGCTCACCGTCTTTCATTGCCATACGAAATTCCGGATGAGCA
TTCATCAGGCGGGCAAGAATGTGAATAAAGGCCGGATAAAACTTGTGCTTATTTTTCTTTACGGTCTTTA
AAAAGGCCGTAATATCCAGCTGAACGGTCTGGTTATAGGTACATTGAGCAACTGACTGAAATGCCTCAAA
ATGTTCTTTACGATGCCATTGGGATATATCAACGGTGGTATATCCAGTGATTTTTTTCTCCATTTTAGCT
TCCTTAGCTCCTGAAAATCTCGATAACTCAAAAAATACGCCCGGTAGTGATCTTATTTCATTATGGTGAA
AGTTGGAACCTCTTACGTGCCCGATCAATCATGACCAAAATCCCTTAACGTGAGTTTTCGTTCCACTGAG
CGTCAGACCCCGTAGAAAAGATCAAAGGATCTTCTTGAGATCCTTTTTTTCTGCGCGTAATCTGCTGCTT
GCAAACAAAAAAACCACCGCTACCAGCGGTGGTTTGTTTGCCGGATCAAGAGCTACCAACTCTTTTTCCG
AAGGTAACTGGCTTCAGCAGAGCGCAGATACCAAATACTGTTCTTCTAGTGTAGCCGTAGTTAGGCCACC
ACTTCAAGAACTCTGTAGCACCGCCTACATACCTCGCTCTGCTAATCCTGTTACCAGTGGCTGCTGCCAG
TGGCGATAAGTCGTGTCTTACCGGGTTGGACTCAAGACGATAGTTACCGGATAAGGCGCAGCGGTCGGGC
TGAACGGGGGGTTCGTGCACACAGCCCAGCTTGGAGCGAACGACCTACACCGAACTGAGATACCTACAGC
GTGAGCTATGAGAAAGCGCCACGCTTCCCGAAGGGAGAAAGGCGGACAGGTATCCGGTAAGCGGCAGGGT
CGGAACAGGAGAGCGCACGAGGGAGCTTCCAGGGGGAAACGCCTGGTATCTTTATAGTCCTGTCGGGTTT
CGCCACCTCTGACTTGAGCGTCGATTTTTGTGATGCTCGTCAGGGGGGCGGAGCCTATGGAAAAACGCCA
GCAACGCGGCCTTTTTACGGTTCCTGGCCTTTTGCTGGCCTTTTGCTCACATGTTCTTTCCTGCGTTATC
CCCTGATTCTGTGGATAACCGTAG
Features (pLannotate 1.2.2; 7 found; start..end, strand, type, name):
    182..895     +  CDS            superfolder GFP: GFP variant that folds robustly even when fused to poorly folded proteins (Pédelacq et al., 2006)
    907..978     +  terminator     rrnB T1 terminator: transcription terminator T1 from the E. coli rrnB gene
    994..1021    +  terminator     T7Te terminator: phage T7 early transcription terminator
   1049..1083    -  terminator     lambda t0 terminator: minimal transcription terminator from phage lambda (Scholtissek and Grosse, 1987)
   1157..1813    -  CDS            cat: CAT_ECOLX - Experimental evidence at protein level: Swiss-Prot protein existence level 1. This enzyme is an effector of chloramphenicol resistance in bacteria. From Escherichia coli. This protein is used as a marker in many commonly used cloning vectors, such as pACYC184.
   1814..1911    -  promoter       cat promoter: promoter of the E. coli cat gene encoding chloramphenicol acetyltransferase
   1995..2583    +  rep_origin     ori: high-copy-number ColE1/pMB1/pBR322/pUC origin of replication
