[The description below was written by a language model from this plasmid's Addgene catalogue record and pLannotate feature annotations shown in this document.]
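Description:
pYTK047 is a small (about 2.7 kb) bacterial part plasmid from the Dueber Yeast Toolkit (YTK), a modular, multipart assembly system for building yeast constructs. It is built on the pYTK001 part-entry backbone, with the insert introduced through BsmBI sites that were destroyed during cloning. The plasmid is maintained in E. coli at high copy number from a ColE1/pUC-type origin and is selected with chloramphenicol through a cat gene driven by its native cat promoter and followed by a lambda t0 terminator. No yeast origin or yeast marker is annotated, consistent with its role as a part-storage plasmid rather than a yeast vector.

The payload is a synthetic "GFP dropout" cassette stored as a Type 234r part. The annotation shows a superfolder GFP coding sequence followed by the rrnB T1 and T7Te transcription terminators. The feature table does not annotate the promoter driving GFP, although roughly 180 bp of unannotated sequence lies upstream of the coding region, and the bacterial-expression classification implies expression in E. coli.

According to the depositor, Type 234r parts are used to construct dropout vectors. In general terms, the cassette occupies the positions normally filled by Type 2, 3 and 4 parts, so that a vector assembled with it yields fluorescent colonies. When the placeholder is later replaced by parts of interest, correct clones lose fluorescence, which gives a simple visual screen against uncut or religated vector. The record does not state the specific restriction sites that release the dropout cassette in later assembly steps.
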