Addgene plasmid #65154: pYTK047
Purpose: Encodes GFP dropout as a Type 234r part to be used in the Dueber YTK system
Depositing lab: John Dueber. Depositing organization: University of California, Berkeley. Publication: A Highly Characterized Yeast Toolkit for Modular, Multipart Assembly. Lee ME, DeLoache WC, Cervantes B, Dueber JE. ACS Synth Biol. 2015 Apr 14. 10.1021/sb500366v PubMed 25871405.
Backbone
  Vector backbone: pYTK001
  Vector type: Bacterial Expression
Growth in bacteria
  Bacterial resistance: Chloramphenicol, 25 μg/mL
  Growth temperature: 37°C
  Growth strain: DH10B
  Copy number: High Copy
Gene/Insert
  Gene/Insert name: GFP dropout
  Species: Synthetic
  Cloning method: Restriction Enzyme; 5′ cloning site BsmBI (destroyed during cloning); 3′ cloning site BsmBI (destroyed during cloning)
Terms and licenses: Academic/Nonprofit Terms; Industry Terms: Not Available to Industry
Depositor comments: Type 234r is used for the construction of dropout vectors. This plasmid encodes for a fluorescent dropout. For more information, please visit the supplemental information in PMID:25871405.
How to cite: pYTK047 was a gift from John Dueber (Addgene plasmid # 65154 ; http://n2t.net/addgene:65154 ; RRID:Addgene_65154)
