>Addgene plasmid #65154 | pYTK047 | addgene partial sequence | sequence record 112697 | CAT-F 5'-GTTTGTGATGGCTTCCATGTC-3'
GAGTGGCAGGGCGGGGCGTAATTTGATATCGAGCTCGCTTGGACTCCTGTTGATAGATCCAGTAATGACC
TCAGAACTCCATCTGGATTTGTTCAGAACGCTCGGTTGCCGCCGGGCGTTTTTTATTGGTCTGGTCCAGC
TGAGACCTATAAACGCAGAAAGGCCCACCCGAAGGTGAGCCAGTGTGACTCTAGTAGAGAGCGTTCACCG
ACAAACAACAGATAAAACGAAAGGCCCAGTCTTTCGACTGAGCCTTTCGTTTTATTTGATGCCTGGTCAT
TTGTACAGTTCATCCATACCATGCGTGATGCCCGCTGCGGTTACGAACTCCAGCAGAACCATATGATCGC
GTTTCTCGTTCGGATCTTTAGACAGAACGCTTTGCGTGCTCAGATAGTGATTGTCTGGCAGCAGAACAGG
ACCATCACCGATTGGAGTGTTTTGCTGGTAGTGATCAGCCAGCTGCACGCTGCCATCCTCCACGTTGTGG
CGAATTTTAAAATTCGCTTTAATGCCATTTTTTTGTTTATCGGCGGTGATGTAAACATTGTGGCTGTTAA
AATTGTATTCCAGCTTATGGCCCAGGATATTGCCGTCCTCTTTAAAGTCAATGCCTTTCAGCTCAATGCG
GTTTACCAGGGTATCGCCTTCAAATTTCACTTCCGCACGCGTTTTGTACGTGCCGTCATCCTTAAAGGAA
ATCGTGCGTTCCTGCACATAGCCTTCCGGCATGGCGGACTTGAAGAAGTCATGCTGCTTCATATGGTCCG
GATAACGAGCAAAGCACTGAACACCATAAGTCAGCGTCGTTAC
