>Addgene plasmid #65154 | pYTK047 | addgene partial sequence | sequence record 220929 | pRS414-R 5'-CACCTCTGACTTGAGCGTCG-3'
GCCAGCAACGCGGCCTTTTTACGGTTCCTGGCCTTTTGCTGGCCTTTTGCTCACATGTTCTTTCCTGCGT
TATCCCCTGATTCTGTGGATAACCGTAGTCGGAACGTGAGACCGAAAGTGAAACGTGATTTCATGCGTCA
TTTTGAACATTTTGTAAATCTTATTTAATAATGTGTGCGGCAATTCACATTTAATTTATGAATGTTTTCT
TAACATCGCGGCAACTCAAGAAACGGCAGGTTCGGATCTTAGCTACTAGAGAAAGAGGAGAAATACTAGA
TGCGTAAAGGCGAAGAGCTGTTCACTGGTGTCGTCCCTATTCTGGTGGAACTGGATGGTGATGTCAACGG
TCATAAGTTTTCCGTGCGTGGCGAGGGTGAAGGTGACGCAACTAATGGTAAACTGACGCTGAAGTTCATC
TGTACTACTGGTAAACTGCCGGTTCCTTGGCCGACTCTGGTAACGACGCTGACTTATGGTGTTCAGTGCT
TTGCTCGTTATCCGGACCATATGAAGCAGCATGACTTCTTCAAGTCCGCCATGCCGGAAGGCTATGTGCA
GGAACGCACGATTTCCTTTAAGGATGACGGCACGTACAAAACGCGTGCGGAAGTGAAATTTGAAGGCGAT
ACCCTGGTAAACCGCATTGAGCTGAAAGGCATTGACTTTAAAGAGGACGGCAATATCCTGGGCCATAAGC
TGGAATACAATTTTAACAGCCACAATGTTTACATCACCGCCGATAAACAAAAAAATGGCATTAAAGCGAA
TTTTAAAATTCGCCACAACGTGGAGGATGGCAGCGTGCAGCTGGCTGATCACTACCAGCAAAACACTCCA
ATCGGTGATGGTCCTGTTCTGCTGCCAGACAATCACTATCTGAGCACGCAAAGCGTTCTGTCT
